>Addgene plasmid #188705 | pLV hUbC-Cas9-P2A-Puro_ST-sgRNA | addgene full sequence | sequence record 372267 | Addgene NGS Result
TGATGCGGTTTTGGCAGTACATCAATGGGCGTGGATAGCGGTTTGACTCACGGGGATTTCCAAGTCTCCA
CCCCATTGACGTCAATGGGAGTTTGTTTTGGCACCAAAATCAACGGGACTTTCCAAAATGTCGTAACAAC
TCCGCCCCATTGACGCAAATGGGCGGTAGGCGTGTACGGTGGGAGGTCTATATAAGCAGCGCGTTTTGCC
TGTACTGGGTCTCTCTGGTTAGACCAGATCTGAGCCTGGGAGCTCTCTGGCTAACTAGGGAACCCACTGC
TTAAGCCTCAATAAAGCTTGCCTTGAGTGCTTCAAGTAGTGTGTGCCCGTCTGTTGTGTGACTCTGGTAA
CTAGAGATCCCTCAGACCCTTTTAGTCAGTGTGGAAAATCTCTAGCAGTGGCGCCCGAACAGGGACTTGA
AAGCGAAAGGGAAACCAGAGGAGCTCTCTCGACGCAGGACTCGGCTTGCTGAAGCGCGCACGGCAAGAGG
CGAGGGGCGGCGACTGGTGAGTACGCCAAAAATTTTGACTAGCGGAGGCTAGAAGGAGAGAGATGGGTGC
GAGAGCGTCAGTATTAAGCGGGGGAGAATTAGATCGCGATGGGAAAAAATTCGGTTAAGGCCAGGGGGAA
AGAAAAAATATAAATTAAAACATATAGTATGGGCAAGCAGGGAGCTAGAACGATTCGCAGTTAATCCTGG
CCTGTTAGAAACATCAGAAGGCTGTAGACAAATACTGGGACAGCTACAACCATCCCTTCAGACAGGATCA
GAAGAACTTAGATCATTATATAATACAGTAGCAACCCTCTATTGTGTGCATCAAAGGATAGAGATAAAAG
ACACCAAGGAAGCTTTAGACAAGATAGAGGAAGAGCAAAACAAAAGTAAGACCACCGCACAGCAAGCGGC
CGCTGATCTTCAGACCTGGAGGAGGAGATATGAGGGACAATTGGAGAAGTGAATTATATAAATATAAAGT
AGTAAAAATTGAACCATTAGGAGTAGCACCCACCAAGGCAAAGAGAAGAGTGGTGCAGAGAGAAAAAAGA
GCAGTGGGAATAGGAGCTTTGTTCCTTGGGTTCTTGGGAGCAGCAGGAAGCACTATGGGCGCAGCGTCAA
TGACGCTGACGGTACAGGCCAGACAATTATTGTCTGGTATAGTGCAGCAGCAGAACAATTTGCTGAGGGC
TATTGAGGCGCAACAGCATCTGTTGCAACTCACAGTCTGGGGCATCAAGCAGCTCCAGGCAAGAATCCTG
GCTGTGGAAAGATACCTAAAGGATCAACAGCTCCTGGGGATTTGGGGTTGCTCTGGAAAACTCATTTGCA
CCACTGCTGTGCCTTGGAATGCTAGTTGGAGTAATAAATCTCTGGAACAGATTTGGAATCACACGACCTG
GATGGAGTGGGACAGAGAAATTAACAATTACACAAGCTTAATACACTCCTTAATTGAAGAATCGCAAAAC
CAGCAAGAAAAGAATGAACAAGAATTATTGGAATTAGATAAATGGGCAAGTTTGTGGAATTGGTTTAACA
TAACAAATTGGCTGTGGTATATAAAATTATTCATAATGATAGTAGGAGGCTTGGTAGGTTTAAGAATAGT
TTTTGCTGTACTTTCTATAGTGAATAGAGTTAGGCAGGGATATTCACCATTATCGTTTCAGACCCACCTC
CCAACCCCGAGGGGACCCGACAGGCCCGAAGGAATAGAAGAAGAAGGTGGAGAGAGAGACAGAGACAGAT
CCATTCGATTAGTGAACGGATCGGCACTGCGTGCGCCAATTCTGCAGACAAATGGCAGTATTCATCCACA
ATTTTAAAAGAAAAGGGGGGATTGGGGGGTACAGTGCAGGGGAAAGAATAGTAGACATAATAGCAACAGA
CATACAAACTAAAGAATTACAAAAACAAATTACAAAAATTCAAAATTTTCGGGTTTATTACAGGGACAGC
AGAGATCCAGTTTGGTTAATTAAATAACTTCGTATAGCATACATTATACGAAGTTATGATAGATCCGACG
CCGCCATCTCTAGGCCCGCGCCGGCCCCCTCGCACAGACTTGTGGGAGAAGCTCGGCTACTCCCCTGCCC
CGGTTAATTTGCATATAATATTTCCTAGTAACTATAGAGGCTTAATGTGCGATAAAAGACAGATAATCTG
TTCTTTTTAATACTAGCTACATTTTACATGATAGGCTTGGATTTCTATAAGAGATACAAATACTAAATTA
TTATTTTAAAAAACAGCACAAAAGGAAACTCACCCTAACTGTAAAGTAATTGTGTGTTTTGAGACTATAA
ATATCCCTTGGAGAAAAGCCTTGTTTGGCTAAGTACTCTAACAGGGTTTTAGAGCTAGAAATAGCAAGTT
AAAATAAGGCTAGTCCGTTATCAACTTGAAAAAGTGGCACCGAGTCGGTGCTTTTTTTGTACGCTCAGCG
GAGAAAAAAAGCACCGACTCGGTGCCACTTTTTCAAGTTGATAACGGACTAGCCTTATTTTAACTTGCTA
TTTCTAGCTCTAAAACTCGACAACTGTCACCATCCGGTGTTTCGTCCTTTCCACAAGATATATAAAGCCA
AGAAATCGAAATACTTTCAAGTTACGGTAAGCATATGATAGTCCATTTTAAAACATAATTTTAAAACTGC
AAACTACCCAAGAAATTATTACTTTCTACGTCACGTATTTTGTACTAATATCTTTGTGTTTACAGTCAAA
TTAATTCCAATTATCTCTCTAACAGCCTTGTATCGTATATGCAAATATGAAGGAATCATGGGAAATAGGC
CCTCTTCCTGCCCGACCTTGGATCGATCCGCCTGAACGCTGACGTCATCAACCCGCTCCAAGGAATCGCG
GGCCCAGTGTCACTAGGCGGGAACACCCAGCGCGCGTGCGCCCTGGCAGGAAGATGGCTGTGAGGGACAG
GGGAGTGGCGCCCTGCAATATTTGCATGTCGCTATGTGTTCTGGGAAATCACCATAAACGTGAAATGTCT
TTGGATTTGGGAATCTTATAAGTTCTGTATGAGACCACTCTTTCCCAGTGCAGTTCTCCGGGTTGGTTTT
AGAGCTAGAAATAGCAAGTTAAAATAAGGCTAGTCCGTTATCAACTTGAAAAAGTGGCACCGAGTCGGTG
CTTTTTTTGGTCATCAGTCCGAGAAAAAAAGCACCGACTCGGTGCCACTTTTTCAAGTTGATAACGGACT
AGCCTTATTTTAACTTGCTATTTCTAGCTCTAAAACACTCAGGAAGTTATCCACCGAGGTACCCAAGCGG
CGCACAAGCTATATAAACCTGAAGGAAGTCTCAACTTTACACTTAGGTCAAGTTGCTTATCGTACTAGAG
CTTCAGCAGGAAATTTAACTAAAATCTAATTTAACCAGCATAGCAAATATCATTTATTCCCAAAATGCTA
AAGTTTGAGATAAACGGACTTGATTTCCGGCTGTTTTGACACTATCCAGAATGCCTTGCAGATGGGTGGG
GCATGCTAAATACTGCAGACAATTAATTAACCCGTGTCGGCTCCAGATCTGGCCTCCGCGCCGGGTTTTG
GCGCCTCCCGCGGGCGCCCCCCTCCTCACGGCGAGCGCTGCCACGTCAGACGAAGGGCGCAGCGAGCGTC
CTGATCCTTCCGCCCGGACGCTCAGGACAGCGGCCCGCTGCTCATAAGACTCGGCCTTAGAACCCCAGTA
TCAGCAGAAGGACATTTTAGGACGGGACTTGGGTGACTCTAGGGCACTGGTTTTCTTTCCAGAGAGCGGA
ACAGGCGAGGAAAAGTAGTCCCTTCTCGGCGATTCTGCGGAGGGATCTCCGTGGGGCGGTGAACGCCGAT
GATTATATAAGGACGCGCCGGGTGTGGCACAGCTAGTTCCGTCGCAGCCGGGATTTGGGTCGCGGTTCTT
GTTTGTGGATCGCTGTGATCGTCACTTGGTGAGTAGCGGGCTGCTGGGCTGGCCGGGGCTTTCGTGGCCG
CCGGGCCGCTCGGTGGGACGGAAGCGTGTGGAGAGACCGCCAAGGGCTGTAGTCTGGGTCCGCGAGCAAG
GTTGCCCTGAACTGGGGGTTGGGGGGAGCGCAGCAAAATGGCGGCTGTTCCCGAGTCTTGAATGGAAGAC
GCTTGTGAGGCGGGCTGTGAGGTCGTTGAAACAAGGTGGGGGGCATGGTGGGCGGCAAGAACCCAAGGTC
TTGAGGCCTTCGCTAATGCGGGAAAGCTCTTATTCGGGTGAGATGGGCTGGGGCACCATCTGGGGACCCT
GACGTGAAGTTTGTCACTGACTGGAGAACTCGGTTTGTCGTCTGTTGCGGGGGCGGCAGTTATGGCGGTG
CCGTTGGGCAGTGCACCCGTACCTTTGGGAGCGCGCGCCCTCGTCGTGTCGTGACGTCACCCGTTCTGTT
GGCTTATAATGCAGGGTGGGGCCACCTGCCGGTAGGTGTGCGGTAGGCTTTTCTCCGTCGCAGGACGCAG
GGTTCGGGCCTAGGGTAGGCTCTCCTGAATCGACAGGCGCCGGACCTCTGGTGAGGGGAGGGATAAGTGA
GGCGTCAGTTTCTTTGGTCGGTTTTATGTACCTATCTTCTTAAGTAGCTGAAGCTCCGGTTTTGAACTAT
GCGCTCGGGGTTGGCGAGTGTGTTTTGTGAAGTTTTTTAGGCACCTTTTGAAATGTAATCATTTGGGTCA
ATATGTAATTTTCAGTGTTAGACTAGTAAATTGTCCGCTAAATTCTGGCCGTTTTTGGCTTTTTTGTTAG
ACGAAGCTTGGGCTGCAGGTCGACTCTAGAGCGCTGCCACCATGGACAAGAAGTACAGCATCGGCCTGGA
CATCGGCACCAACTCTGTGGGCTGGGCCGTGATCACCGACGAGTACAAGGTGCCCAGCAAGAAATTCAAG
GTGCTGGGCAACACCGACCGGCACAGCATCAAGAAGAACCTGATCGGAGCCCTGCTGTTCGACAGCGGCG
AAACAGCCGAGGCCACCCGGCTGAAGAGAACCGCCAGAAGAAGATACACCAGACGGAAGAACCGGATCTG
CTATCTGCAAGAGATCTTCAGCAACGAGATGGCCAAGGTGGACGACAGCTTCTTCCACAGACTGGAAGAG
TCCTTCCTGGTGGAAGAGGATAAGAAGCACGAGCGGCACCCCATCTTCGGCAACATCGTGGACGAGGTGG
CCTACCACGAGAAGTACCCCACCATCTACCACCTGAGAAAGAAACTGGTGGACAGCACCGACAAGGCCGA
CCTGCGGCTGATCTATCTGGCCCTGGCCCACATGATCAAGTTCCGGGGCCACTTCCTGATCGAGGGCGAC
CTGAACCCCGACAACAGCGACGTGGACAAGCTGTTCATCCAGCTGGTGCAGACCTACAACCAGCTGTTCG
AGGAAAACCCCATCAACGCCAGCGGCGTGGACGCCAAGGCCATCCTGTCTGCCAGACTGAGCAAGAGCAG
ACGGCTGGAAAATCTGATCGCCCAGCTGCCCGGCGAGAAGAAGAATGGCCTGTTCGGAAACCTGATTGCC
CTGAGCCTGGGCCTGACCCCCAACTTCAAGAGCAACTTCGACCTGGCCGAGGATGCCAAACTGCAGCTGA
GCAAGGACACCTACGACGACGACCTGGACAACCTGCTGGCCCAGATCGGCGACCAGTACGCCGACCTGTT
TCTGGCCGCCAAGAACCTGTCCGACGCCATCCTGCTGAGCGACATCCTGAGAGTGAACACCGAGATCACC
AAGGCCCCCCTGAGCGCCTCTATGATCAAGAGATACGACGAGCACCACCAGGACCTGACCCTGCTGAAAG
CTCTCGTGCGGCAGCAGCTGCCTGAGAAGTACAAAGAGATTTTCTTCGACCAGAGCAAGAACGGCTACGC
CGGCTACATTGACGGCGGAGCCAGCCAGGAAGAGTTCTACAAGTTCATCAAGCCCATCCTGGAAAAGATG
GACGGCACCGAGGAACTGCTCGTGAAGCTGAACAGAGAGGACCTGCTGCGGAAGCAGCGGACCTTCGACA
ACGGCAGCATCCCCCACCAGATCCACCTGGGAGAGCTGCACGCCATTCTGCGGCGGCAGGAAGATTTTTA
CCCATTCCTGAAGGACAACCGGGAAAAGATCGAGAAGATCCTGACCTTCCGCATCCCCTACTACGTGGGC
CCTCTGGCCAGGGGAAACAGCAGATTCGCCTGGATGACCAGAAAGAGCGAGGAAACCATCACCCCCTGGA
ACTTCGAGGAAGTGGTGGACAAGGGCGCTTCCGCCCAGAGCTTCATCGAGCGGATGACCAACTTCGATAA
GAACCTGCCCAACGAGAAGGTGCTGCCCAAGCACAGCCTGCTGTACGAGTACTTCACCGTGTATAACGAG
CTGACCAAAGTGAAATACGTGACCGAGGGAATGAGAAAGCCCGCCTTCCTGAGCGGCGAGCAGAAAAAGG
CCATCGTGGACCTGCTGTTCAAGACCAACCGGAAAGTGACCGTGAAGCAGCTGAAAGAGGACTACTTCAA
GAAAATCGAGTGCTTCGACTCCGTGGAAATCTCCGGCGTGGAAGATCGGTTCAACGCCTCCCTGGGCACA
TACCACGATCTGCTGAAAATTATCAAGGACAAGGACTTCCTGGACAATGAGGAAAACGAGGACATTCTGG
AAGATATCGTGCTGACCCTGACACTGTTTGAGGACAGAGAGATGATCGAGGAACGGCTGAAAACCTATGC
CCACCTGTTCGACGACAAAGTGATGAAGCAGCTGAAGCGGCGGAGATACACCGGCTGGGGCAGGCTGAGC
CGGAAGCTGATCAACGGCATCCGGGACAAGCAGTCCGGCAAGACAATCCTGGATTTCCTGAAGTCCGACG
GCTTCGCCAACAGAAACTTCATGCAGCTGATCCACGACGACAGCCTGACCTTTAAAGAGGACATCCAGAA
AGCCCAGGTGTCCGGCCAGGGCGATAGCCTGCACGAGCACATTGCCAATCTGGCCGGCAGCCCCGCCATT
AAGAAGGGCATCCTGCAGACAGTGAAGGTGGTGGACGAGCTCGTGAAAGTGATGGGCCGGCACAAGCCCG
AGAACATCGTGATCGAAATGGCCAGAGAGAACCAGACCACCCAGAAGGGACAGAAGAACAGCCGCGAGAG
AATGAAGCGGATCGAAGAGGGCATCAAAGAGCTGGGCAGCCAGATCCTGAAAGAACACCCCGTGGAAAAC
ACCCAGCTGCAGAACGAGAAGCTGTACCTGTACTACCTGCAGAATGGGCGGGATATGTACGTGGACCAGG
AACTGGACATCAACCGGCTGTCCGACTACGATGTGGACCATATCGTGCCTCAGAGCTTTCTGAAGGACGA
CTCCATCGACAACAAGGTGCTGACCAGAAGCGACAAGAACCGGGGCAAGAGCGACAACGTGCCCTCCGAA
GAGGTCGTGAAGAAGATGAAGAACTACTGGCGGCAGCTGCTGAACGCCAAGCTGATTACCCAGAGAAAGT
TCGACAATCTGACCAAGGCCGAGAGAGGCGGCCTGAGCGAACTGGATAAGGCCGGCTTCATCAAGAGACA
GCTGGTGGAAACCCGGCAGATCACAAAGCACGTGGCACAGATCCTGGACTCCCGGATGAACACTAAGTAC
GACGAGAATGACAAGCTGATCCGGGAAGTGAAAGTGATCACCCTGAAGTCCAAGCTGGTGTCCGATTTCC
GGAAGGATTTCCAGTTTTACAAAGTGCGCGAGATCAACAACTACCACCACGCCCACGACGCCTACCTGAA
CGCCGTCGTGGGAACCGCCCTGATCAAAAAGTACCCTAAGCTGGAAAGCGAGTTCGTGTACGGCGACTAC
AAGGTGTACGACGTGCGGAAGATGATCGCCAAGAGCGAGCAGGAAATCGGCAAGGCTACCGCCAAGTACT
TCTTCTACAGCAACATCATGAACTTTTTCAAGACCGAGATTACCCTGGCCAACGGCGAGATCCGGAAGCG
GCCTCTGATCGAGACAAACGGCGAAACCGGGGAGATCGTGTGGGATAAGGGCCGGGATTTTGCCACCGTG
CGGAAAGTGCTGAGCATGCCCCAAGTGAATATCGTGAAAAAGACCGAGGTGCAGACAGGCGGCTTCAGCA
AAGAGTCTATCCTGCCCAAGAGGAACAGCGATAAGCTGATCGCCAGAAAGAAGGACTGGGACCCTAAGAA
GTACGGCGGCTTCGACAGCCCCACCGTGGCCTATTCTGTGCTGGTGGTGGCCAAAGTGGAAAAGGGCAAG
TCCAAGAAACTGAAGAGTGTGAAAGAGCTGCTGGGGATCACCATCATGGAAAGAAGCAGCTTCGAGAAGA
ATCCCATCGACTTTCTGGAAGCCAAGGGCTACAAAGAAGTGAAAAAGGACCTGATCATCAAGCTGCCTAA
GTACTCCCTGTTCGAGCTGGAAAACGGCCGGAAGAGAATGCTGGCCTCTGCCGGCGAACTGCAGAAGGGA
AACGAACTGGCCCTGCCCTCCAAATATGTGAACTTCCTGTACCTGGCCAGCCACTATGAGAAGCTGAAGG
GCTCCCCCGAGGATAATGAGCAGAAACAGCTGTTTGTGGAACAGCACAAGCACTACCTGGACGAGATCAT
CGAGCAGATCAGCGAGTTCTCCAAGAGAGTGATCCTGGCCGACGCTAATCTGGACAAAGTGCTGTCCGCC
TACAACAAGCACCGGGATAAGCCCATCAGAGAGCAGGCCGAGAATATCATCCACCTGTTTACCCTGACCA
ATCTGGGAGCCCCTGCCGCCTTCAAGTACTTTGACACCACCATCGACCGGAAGAGGTACACCAGCACCAA
AGAGGTGCTGGACGCCACCCTGATCCACCAGAGCATCACCGGCCTGTACGAGACACGGATCGACCTGTCT
CAGCTGGGAGGCGACAAGCGACCTGCCGCCACAAAGAAGGCTGGACAGGCTAAGAAGAAGAAAGATTACA
AAGACGATGACGATAAGGGATCCGGCGCAACAAACTTCTCTCTGCTGAAACAAGCCGGAGATGTCGAAGA
GAATCCTGGACCGACCGAGTACAAGCCCACGGTGCGCCTCGCCACCCGCGACGACGTCCCCAGGGCCGTA
CGCACCCTCGCCGCCGCGTTCGCCGACTACCCCGCCACGCGCCACACCGTCGATCCGGACCGCCACATCG
AGCGGGTCACCGAGCTGCAAGAACTCTTCCTCACGCGCGTCGGGCTCGACATCGGCAAGGTGTGGGTCGC
GGACGACGGCGCCGCGGTGGCGGTCTGGACCACGCCGGAGAGCGTCGAAGCGGGGGCGGTGTTCGCCGAG
ATCGGCCCGCGCATGGCCGAGTTGAGCGGTTCCCGGCTGGCCGCGCAGCAACAGATGGAAGGCCTCCTGG
CGCCGCACCGGCCCAAGGAGCCCGCGTGGTTCCTGGCCACCGTCGGAGTCTCGCCCGACCACCAGGGCAA
GGGTCTGGGCAGCGCCGTCGTGCTCCCCGGAGTGGAGGCGGCCGAGCGCGCCGGGGTGCCCGCCTTCCTG
GAGACCTCCGCGCCCCGCAACCTCCCCTTCTACGAGCGGCTCGGCTTCACCGTCACCGCCGACGTCGAGG
TGCCCGAAGGACCGCGCACCTGGTGCATGACCCGCAAGCCCGGTGCCTGAACGCGTTAAGTCGACAATCA
ACCTCTGGATTACAAAATTTGTGAAAGATTGACTGGTATTCTTAACTATGTTGCTCCTTTTACGCTATGT
GGATACGCTGCTTTAATGCCTTTGTATCATGCTATTGCTTCCCGTATGGCTTTCATTTTCTCCTCCTTGT
ATAAATCCTGGTTGCTGTCTCTTTATGAGGAGTTGTGGCCCGTTGTCAGGCAACGTGGCGTGGTGTGCAC
TGTGTTTGCTGACGCAACCCCCACTGGTTGGGGCATTGCCACCACCTGTCAGCTCCTTTCCGGGACTTTC
GCTTTCCCCCTCCCTATTGCCACGGCGGAACTCATCGCCGCCTGCCTTGCCCGCTGCTGGACAGGGGCTC
GGCTGTTGGGCACTGACAATTCCGTGGTGTTGTCGGGGAAATCATCGTCCTTTCCTTGGCTGCTCGCCTG
TGTTGCCACCTGGATTCTGCGCGGGACGTCCTTCTGCTACGTCCCTTCGGCCCTCAATCCAGCGGACCTT
CCTTCCCGCGGCCTGCTGCCGGCTCTGCGGCCTCTTCCGCGTCTTCGCCTTCGCCCTCAGACGAGTCGGA
TCTCCCTTTGGGCCGCCTCCCCGCGTCGACTTTAAGACCAATGACTTACAAGGCAGCTGTAGATCTTAGC
CACTTTTTAAAAGAAAAGGGGGGACTGGAAGGGCTAATTCACTCCCAACGAAGACAAGATCTGCTTTTTG
CTTGTACTGGGTCTCTCTGGTTAGACCAGATCTGAGCCTGGGAGCTCTCTGGCTAACTAGGGAACCCACT
GCTTAAGCCTCAATAAAGCTTGCCTTGAGTGCTTCAAGTAGTGTGTGCCCGTCTGTTGTGTGACTCTGGT
AACTAGAGATCCCTCAGACCCTTTTAGTCAGTGTGGAAAATCTCTAGCAGGGCCCGTTTAAACCCGCTGA
TCAGCCTCGACTGTGCCTTCTAGTTGCCAGCCATCTGTTGTTTGCCCCTCCCCCGTGCCTTCCTTGACCC
TGGAAGGTGCCACTCCCACTGTCCTTTCCTAATAAAATGAGGAAATTGCATCGCATTGTCTGAGTAGGTG
TCATTCTATTCTGGGGGGTGGGGTGGGGCAGGACAGCAAGGGGGAGGATTGGGAAGACAATAGCAGGCAT
GCTGGGGATGCGGTGGGCTCTATGGCTTCTGAGGCGGAAAGAACCAGCTGGGGCTCTAGGGGGTATCCCC
[124 nt withheld, positions 10851-10974]
C
[91 nt withheld, positions 10976-11066]
A
[49 nt withheld, positions 11068-11116]
CCTTTGACGTTGGAGTCCACGTTCTTT
[37 nt withheld, positions 11144-11180]
ACCCTATCTCGGTCTATTCTTTTGATTTATAAGGGATTTTGCCGATTTCGGCCTATTGGTTAAAAAATGA
GCTGATTTAACAAAAATTTAACGCGAATTAATTCTGTGGAATGTGTGTCAGTTAGGGTGTGGAAAGTCCC
CAGGCTCCCCAGCAGGCAGAAGTATGCAAAGCATGCATCTCAATTAGTCAGCAACCAGGTGTGGAAAGTC
CCCAGGCTCCCCAGCAGGCAGAAGTATGCAAAGCATGCATCTCAATTAGTCAGCAACCATAGTCCCGCCC
CTAACTCCGCCCATCCCGCCCCTAACTCCGCCCAGTTCCGCCCATTCTCCGCCCCATGGCTGACTAATTT
TTTTTATTTATGCAGAGGCCGAGGCCGCCTCTGCCTCTGAGCTATTCCAGAAGTAGTGAGGAGGCTTTTT
TGGAGGCCTAGGCTTTTGCAAAAAGCTCCCGGGAGCTTGTATATCCATTTTCGGATCTGATCAGCACGTG
TTGACAATTAATCATCGGCATAGTATATCGGCATAGTATAATACGACAAGGTGAGGAACTAAACCATGGC
CAAGTTGACCAGTGCCGTTCCGGTGCTCACCGCGCGCGACGTCGCCGGAGCGGTCGAGTTCTGGACCGAC
CGGCTCGGGTTCTCCCGGGACTTCGTGGAGGACGACTTCGCCGGTGTGGTCCGGGACGACGTGACCCTGT
TCATCAGCGCGGTCCAGGACCAGGTGGTGCCGGACAACACCCTGGCCTGGGTGTGGGTGCGCGGCCTGGA
CGAGCTGTACGCCGAGTGGTCGGAGGTCGTGTCCACGAACTTCCGGGACGCCTCCGGGCCGGCCATGACC
GAGATCGGCGAGCAGCCGTGGGGGCGGGAGTTCGCCCTGCGCGACCCGGCCGGCAACTGCGTGCACTTCG
TGGCCGAGGAGCAGGACTGACACGTGCTACGAGATTTCGATTCCACCGCCGCCTTCTATGAAAGGTTGGG
CTTCGGAATCGTTTTCCGGGACGCCGGCTGGATGATCCTCCAGCGCGGGGATCTCATGCTGGAGTTCTTC
GCCCACCCCAACTTGTTTATTGCAGCTTATAATGGTTACAAATAAAGCAATAGCATCACAAATTTCACAA
ATAAAGCATTTTTTTCACTGCATTCTAGTTGTGGTTTGTCCAAACTCATCAATGTATCTTATCATGTCTG
TATACCGTCGACCTCTAGCTAGAGCTTGGCGTAATCATGGTCATAGCTGTTTCCTGTGTGAAATTGTTAT
CCGCTCACAATTCCACACAACATACGAGCCGGAAGCATAAAGTGTAAAGCCTGGGGTGCCTAATGAGTGA
GCTAACTCACATTAATTGCGTTGCGCTCACTGCCCGCTTTCCAGTCGGGAAACCTGTCGTGCCAGCTGCA
TTAATGAATCGGCCAACGCGCGGGGAGAGGCGGTTTGCGTATTGGGCGCTCTTCCGCTTCCTCGCTCACT
GACTCGCTGCGCTCGGTCGTTCGGCTGCGGCGAGCGGTATCAGCTCACTCAAAGGCGGTAATACGGTTAT
CCACAGAATCAGGGGATAACGCAGGAAAGAACATGTGAGCAAAAGGCCAGCAAAAGGCCAGGAACCGTAA
AAAGGCCGCGTTGCTGGCGTTTTTCCATAGGCTCCGCCCCCCTGACGAGCATCACAAAAATCGACGCTCA
AGTCAGAGGTGGCGAAACCCGACAGGACTATAAAGATACCAGGCGTTTCCCCCTGGAAGCTCCCTCGTGC
GCTCTCCTGTTCCGACCCTGCCGCTTACCGGATACCTGTCCGCCTTTCTCCCTTCGGGAAGCGTGGCGCT
TTCTCATAGCTCACGCTGTAGGTATCTCAGTTCGGTGTAGGTCGTTCGCTCCAAGCTGGGCTGTGTGCAC
GAACCCCCCGTTCAGCCCGACCGCTGCGCCTTATCCGGTAACTATCGTCTTGAGTCCAACCCGGTAAGAC
ACGACTTATCGCCACTGGCAGCAGCCACTGGTAACAGGATTAGCAGAGCGAGGTATGTAGGCGGTGCTAC
AGAGTTCTTGAAGTGGTGGCCTAACTACGGCTACACTAGAAGAACAGTATTTGGTATCTGCGCTCTGCTG
AAGCCAGTTACCTTCGGAAAAAGAGTTGGTAGCTCTTGATCCGGCAAACAAACCACCGCTGGTAGCGGTG
GTTTTTTTGTTTGCAAGCAGCAGATTACGCGCAGAAAAAAAGGATCTCAAGAAGATCCTTTGATCTTTTC
TACGGGGTCTGACGCTCAGTGGAACGAAAACTCACGTTAAGGGATTTTGGTCATGAGATTATCAAAAAGG
ATCTTCACCTAGATCCTTTTAAATTAAAAATGAAGTTTTAAATCAATCTAAAGTATATATGAGTAAACTT
GGTCTGACAGTTACCAATGCTTAATCAGTGAGGCACCTATCTCAGCGATCTGTCTATTTCGTTCATCCAT
AGTTGCCTGACTCCCCGTCGTGTAGATAACTACGATACGGGAGGGCTTACCATCTGGCCCCAGTGCTGCA
ATGATACCGCGAGACCCACGCTCACCGGCTCCAGATTTATCAGCAATAAACCAGCCAGCCGGAAGGGCCG
AGCGCAGAAGTGGTCCTGCAACTTTATCCGCCTCCATCCAGTCTATTAATTGTTGCCGGGAAGCTAGAGT
AAGTAGTTCGCCAGTTAATAGTTTGCGCAACGTTGTTGCCATTGCTACAGGCATCGTGGTGTCACGCTCG
TCGTTTGGTATGGCTTCATTCAGCTCCGGTTCCCAACGATCAAGGCGAGTTACATGATCCCCCATGTTGT
GCAAAAAAGCGGTTAGCTCCTTCGGTCCTCCGATCGTTGTCAGAAGTAAGTTGGCCGCAGTGTTATCACT
CATGGTTATGGCAGCACTGCATAATTCTCTTACTGTCATGCCATCCGTAAGATGCTTTTCTGTGACTGGT
GAGTACTCAACCAAGTCATTCTGAGAATAGTGTATGCGGCGACCGAGTTGCTCTTGCCCGGCGTCAATAC
GGGATAATACCGCGCCACATAGCAGAACTTTAAAAGTGCTCATCATTGGAAAACGTTCTTCGGGGCGAAA
ACTCTCAAGGATCTTACCGCTGTTGAGATCCAGTTCGATGTAACCCACTCGTGCACCCAACTGATCTTCA
GCATCTTTTACTTTCACCAGCGTTTCTGGGTGAGCAAAAACAGGAAGGCAAAATGCCGCAAAAAAGGGAA
TAAGGGCGACACGGAAATGTTGAATACTCATACTCTTCCTTTTTCAATATTATTGAAGCATTTATCAGGG
TTATTGTCTCATGAGCGGATACATATTTGAATGTATTTAGAAAAATAAACAAATAGGGGTTCCGCGCACA
TTTCCCCGAAAAGTGCCACCTGACGTCGACGGATCGGGAGATCTCCCGATCCCCTATGGTGCACTCTCAG
TACAATCTGCTCTGATGCCGCATAGTTAAGCCAGTATCTGCTCCCTGCTTGTGTGTTGGAGGTCGCTGAG
TAGTGCGCGAGCAAAATTTAAGCTACAACAAGGCAAGGCTTGACCGACAATTGCATGAAGAATCTGCTTA
GGGTTAGGCGTTTTGCGCTGCTTCGCGATGTACGGGCCAGATATACGCGTTGACATTGATTATTGACTAG
TTATTAATAGTAATCAATTACGGGGTCATTAGTTCATAGCCCATATATGGAGTTCCGCGTTACATAACTT
ACGGTAAATGGCCCGCCTGGCTGACCGCCCAACGACCCCCGCCCATTGACGTCAATAATGACGTATGTTC
CCATAGTAACGCCAATAGGGACTTTCCATTGACGTCAATGGGTGGAGTATTTACGGTAAACTGCCCACTT
GGCAGTACATCAAGTGTATCATATGCCAAGTACGCCCCCTATTGACGTCAATGACGGTAAATGGCCCGCC
TGGCATTATGCCCAGTACATGACCTTATGGGACTTTCCTACTTGGCAGTACATCTACGTATTAGTCATCG
CTATTACCATGG
Features (pLannotate 1.2.2; 39 found; start..end, strand, type, name):
    217..397     +  LTR            5' LTR (truncated): truncated 5' long terminal repeat (LTR) from HIV-1
    444..569     +  misc_feature   HIV-1 Ψ: packaging signal of human immunodeficiency virus type 1
    553..916     +  CDS            HIV-1 gag (fragment): gag protein from human immunodeficiency virus 1; gag
   1062..1295    +  misc_feature   RRE: The Rev response element (RRE) of HIV-1 allows for Rev-dependent mRNA export from the nucleus to the cytoplasm.
   1672..1772    +  CDS            Rev (fragment): human immunodeficiency virus 1 (HIV-1) Rev protein; rev; enhances nuclear export of unspliced and incompletely spliced viral mRNAs
   1822..1939    +  misc_feature   cPPT/CTS: central polypurine tract and central termination sequence of HIV-1
   1984..2017    +  protein_bind   loxP: Cre-mediated recombination occurs in the 8-bp core sequence (GCATACAT). Cre recombinase
   2022..2335    +  promoter       U6 promoter: RNA polymerase III promoter for mouse U6 snRNA (Das et al., 1988)
   2356..2431    +  misc_RNA       gRNA scaffold: guide RNA scaffold for the Streptococcus pyogenes CRISPR/Cas9 system
   2461..2536    -  misc_RNA       gRNA scaffold: guide RNA scaffold for the Streptococcus pyogenes CRISPR/Cas9 system
   2564..2804    -  promoter       U6 promoter: RNA polymerase III promoter for human U6 snRNA
   2834..3048    +  promoter       H1 promoter: human H1 RNA promoter
   3076..3151    +  misc_RNA       gRNA scaffold: guide RNA scaffold for the Streptococcus pyogenes CRISPR/Cas9 system
   3181..3256    -  misc_RNA       gRNA scaffold: guide RNA scaffold for the Streptococcus pyogenes CRISPR/Cas9 system
   3551..4762    +  promoter       UbC promoter: human ubiquitin C promoter
   4773..4791    -  misc_feature   MCS (fragment): pUC18/19 multiple cloning site
   4802..8905    +  CDS            Cas9: Cas9 (Csn1) endonuclease from the Streptococcus pyogenes Type II CRISPR/Cas system generates RNA-guided double strand breaks in DNA
   9043..9640    +  CDS            PuroR (fragment): puromycin N-acetyltransferase; pac from Streptomyces; confers resistance to puromycin
   9656..10244   +  misc_feature   WPRE: woodchuck hepatitis virus posttranscriptional regulatory element
  10295..10314   +  misc_feature   cPPT/CTS (fragment): central polypurine tract and central termination sequence of HIV-1
  10316..10549   +  LTR            3' LTR (ΔU3): self-inactivating 3' long terminal repeat (LTR) from HIV-1
  10581..10805   +  polyA_signal   bGH poly(A) signal: bovine growth hormone polyadenylation signal
  10809..10830   +  promoter       SV40 promoter (fragment): SV40 enhancer and early promoter
  10851..11279   +  rep_origin     f1 ori (sequence partly withheld): f1 bacteriophage origin of replication; arrow indicates direction of (+) strand synthesis
  11293..11622   +  promoter       SV40 promoter: SV40 enhancer and early promoter
  11670..11717   +  promoter       EM7 promoter: synthetic bacterial promoter&nbsp
  11736..12110   +  CDS            BleoR: antibiotic-binding protein; Sh ble from Streptoalloteichus hindustanus; confers resistance to bleomycin, phleomycin, and Zeocin™
  12120..12245   +  CDS            ble (fragment): BLE_KLEPN - Experimental evidence at protein level: Swiss-Prot protein existence level 1. Binding protein with a strong affinity to the bleomycin family of antibiotics. Binds to CL990; an antimitotic-antibiotic compound. From Klebsiella pneumoniae.
  12240..12361   +  polyA_signal   SV40 poly(A) signal: SV40 polyadenylation signal
  12432..12454   -  protein_bind   lac operator (fragment): The lac repressor binds to the lac operator to inhibit transcription in E. coli. This inhibition can be relieved by adding lactose or isopropyl-β-D-thiogalactopyranoside (IPTG). lac repressor encoded by lacI
  12458..12488   -  promoter       lac promoter: promoter for the E. coli lac operon
  12503..12524   -  protein_bind   CAP binding site: CAP binding activates transcription in the presence of cAMP. E. coli catabolite activator protein
  12537..12629   -  CDS            lacI (fragment): lac repressor; lacI; The lac repressor binds to the lac operator to inhibit transcription in E. coli. This inhibition can be relieved by adding lactose or isopropyl-β-D-thiogalactopyranoside (IPTG).
  12812..13400   -  rep_origin     ori: high-copy-number ColE1/pMB1/pBR322/pUC origin of replication
  13571..14431   -  CDS            AmpR: β-lactamase; bla; confers resistance to ampicillin, carbenicillin, and related antibiotics
  14432..14536   -  promoter       AmpR promoter: bla
  14595..14647   -  misc_feature   bom (fragment): basis of mobility region from pBR322
  14802..15181   +  enhancer       CMV enhancer: human cytomegalovirus immediate early enhancer
  15182..199     +  promoter       CMV promoter (across the origin): human cytomegalovirus (CMV) immediate early promoter
