[The description below was written by a language model from this plasmid's Addgene catalogue record and pLannotate feature annotations shown in this document.]
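Description:
pLV hUbC-Cas9-P2A-Puro_ST-sgRNA is an all-in-one lentiviral transfer plasmid of about 15.2 kb, built on the FUGW backbone, for delivering CRISPR/Cas9 components to mammalian cells. It is maintained in E. coli through a high-copy ColE1/pUC-type origin with ampicillin selection. The backbone also carries an f1 origin and an SV40/EM7-driven bleomycin/Zeocin resistance cassette that lies outside the viral genome. The packaged region is a third-generation-style design. A CMV enhancer/promoter is fused to a truncated HIV-1 5' LTR to drive genomic RNA production, followed by the Ψ packaging signal, RRE and cPPT/CTS. A WPRE then precedes a self-inactivating ΔU3 3' LTR and a downstream bGH polyadenylation signal.

The payload has two parts. Upstream sits an array of four S. pyogenes sgRNA scaffolds arranged as two divergent pairs. Mouse U6, human U6 and H1 Pol III promoters are annotated for three of them. The promoter for the fourth, reverse-oriented scaffold is not identified in the feature table. The four guides were inserted through Esp3I sites that were destroyed in cloning, and they target human "safe targeting" loci. A single loxP site sits just before the array. Downstream, the human ubiquitin C promoter drives S. pyogenes Cas9 linked by a P2A peptide (indicated by the name, not separately annotated) to puromycin N-acetyltransferase, so both proteins come from one transcript and transduced cells can be selected with puromycin.

Because the guides are aimed at safe loci rather than a gene of interest, the construct presumably serves as a cutting control alongside gene-targeting versions of the same vector, although the record does not state this.
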