Addgene plasmid #188705: pLV hUbC-Cas9-P2A-Puro_ST-sgRNA
Purpose: Lentivirus transfer plasmid encoding Cas9, puromycin resistance, and 4 sgRNAs targeting human safe targeting loci
Depositing lab: David Tobin. Depositing organization: Duke University. Publication: Macrophage NFATC2 mediates angiogenic signaling during mycobacterial infection. Brewer WJ, Xet-Mull AM, Yu A, Sweeney MI, Walton EM, Tobin DM. Cell Rep. 2022 Dec 13;41(11):111817. doi: 10.1016/j.celrep.2022.111817. PubMed 36516756.
Backbone
  Vector backbone: FUGW
  Vector type: Mammalian Expression, Lentiviral
Growth in bacteria
  Bacterial resistance: Ampicillin, 100 μg/mL
  Growth temperature: 30°C
  Growth strain: NEB Stable
  Copy number: High Copy
Gene/Insert
  Gene/Insert name: ST sgRNAs
  gRNA/shRNA sequence: GATGGTGACAGTTGTCGA, GCTAAGTACTCTAACAGG, GTGGATAACTTCCTGAGT, GTGCAGTTCTCCGGGTTG
  Species: Synthetic
  Promoter: hUbC
  Cloning method: Restriction Enzyme; 5′ cloning site Esp3I (destroyed during cloning)
Terms and licenses: Academic/Nonprofit Terms; Industry Terms: Not Available to Industry
How to cite: pLV hUbC-Cas9-P2A-Puro_ST-sgRNA was a gift from David Tobin (Addgene plasmid # 188705 ; http://n2t.net/addgene:188705 ; RRID:Addgene_188705)
